Addgene plasmid #231117: AA568
Purpose: (Empty Backbone) Fragmid fragment: (guide cassette) CBE activity-based selection cloning
Depositing lab: John Doench & David Root. Depositing organization: Broad Institute. Publication: Activity-based selection for enhanced base editor mutational scanning. Kaplan EG, Steger RJ, Shah ST, Drepanos LM, Griffith AL, Reint G, Doench JG. Nat Genet. 2025 Nov;57(11):2920-2929. doi: 10.1038/s41588-025-02366-0. Epub 2025 Oct 14. PubMed 41087678.
Backbone
  Vector backbone: pUC57-Kan_v1
  Vector type: Bacterial Expression, CRISPR
Growth in bacteria
  Bacterial resistance: Kanamycin, 50 μg/mL
  Growth temperature: 37°C
  Growth strain: DH5alpha
  Copy number: High Copy
Gene/Insert
  Gene/Insert name: None
Terms and licenses: Academic/Nonprofit Terms; Industry Terms: Not Available to Industry
Depositor comments: Please visit https://doi.org/10.1101/2024.11.12.622254 for bioRxiv preprint.
How to cite: AA568 was a gift from John Doench & David Root (Addgene plasmid # 231117 ; http://n2t.net/addgene:231117 ; RRID:Addgene_231117)
