[The description below was written by a language model from this plasmid's Addgene catalogue record and pLannotate feature annotations shown in this document.]
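Description:
AA568 is a small (about 3.4 kb) Fragmid fragment plasmid built on the pUC57-Kan_v1 backbone. It serves as a modular "guide cassette" donor for assembling CRISPR vectors rather than as a finished expression construct. It is propagated in E. coli from a high-copy ColE1/pUC-type origin and selected with kanamycin through the aph(3')-Ia (KanR) gene. The remaining bacterial annotations are backbone remnants typical of pUC-derived cloning vectors: partial bom, rop, lacI and lacZα sequences, plus the lac promoter, lac operator and CAP binding site.

The catalogue lists the plasmid as an empty backbone with no gene insert. Its functional content is a pair of convergently oriented RNA polymerase III promoters: a human U6 promoter on the forward strand and a human H1 promoter on the reverse strand. Between them lie a reverse-strand fragment of the Streptococcus pyogenes tracrRNA scaffold, positioned downstream of H1, and a short match annotated as a cPPT/CTS fragment. This layout suggests a dual-guide cassette in which each promoter can drive its own small RNA. However, the record does not give the spacer sequences, the cloning sites or the scaffold paired with U6.

According to the stated purpose, the fragment is used for cloning guides in cytosine base editor (CBE) activity-based selection, an approach developed to improve base editor mutational scanning screens. The record does not describe how the selection works or which destination vectors and partner fragments the cassette is combined with.
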