Features (pLannotate 1.2.2; 13 found; start..end, strand, type, name):
    137..236     +  misc_feature   bom (fragment): basis of mobility region from pBR322
    242..399     -  CDS            lacZα (fragment): LacZα fragment of β-galactosidase; lacZ fragment
    444..684     +  promoter       U6 promoter: RNA polymerase III promoter for human U6 snRNA
    817..841     +  misc_feature   cPPT/CTS (fragment): central polypurine tract and central termination sequence of HIV-1 (lacking the first T)
    892..935     -  misc_RNA       tracrRNA (fragment): trans-activating CRISPR RNA for the Streptococcus pyogenes CRISPR/Cas9 system
    983..1197    -  promoter       H1 promoter: human H1 RNA promoter
   1293..1309    -  protein_bind   lac operator: The lac repressor binds to the lac operator to inhibit transcription in E. coli. This inhibition can be relieved by adding lactose or isopropyl-β-D-thiogalactopyranoside (IPTG). lac repressor encoded by lacI
   1317..1347    -  promoter       lac promoter: promoter for the E. coli lac operon
   1362..1383    -  protein_bind   CAP binding site: CAP binding activates transcription in the presence of cAMP. E. coli catabolite activator protein
   1396..1488    -  CDS            lacI (fragment): lac repressor; lacI; The lac repressor binds to the lac operator to inhibit transcription in E. coli. This inhibition can be relieved by adding lactose or isopropyl-β-D-thiogalactopyranoside (IPTG).
   1671..2259    -  rep_origin     ori: high-copy-number ColE1/pMB1/pBR322/pUC origin of replication
   2437..3246    -  CDS            KanR: aminoglycoside phosphotransferase; aph(3')-Ia; confers resistance to kanamycin in bacteria or G418 (Geneticin®) in eukaryotes
   3353..35      +  CDS            rop (fragment) (across the origin): Rop protein, which maintains plasmids at low copy number; rop
>Addgene plasmid #231117 | AA568 | addgene full sequence | sequence record 458363 | Addgene NGS Result
TCGCGCGTTTCGGTGATGACGGTGAAAACCTCTGACACATGCAGCTCCCGGAGACGGTCACAGCTTGTCT
GTAAGCGGATGCCGGGAGCAGACAAGCCCGTCAGGGCGCGTCAGCGGGTGTTGGCGGGTGTCGGGGCTGG
CTTAACTATGCGGCATCAGAGCAGATTGTACTGAGAGTGCACCATATGCGGTGTGAAATACCGCACAGAT
GCGTAAGGAGAAAATACCGCATCAGGCGCCATTCGCCATTCAGGCTGCGCAACTGTTGGGAAGGGCGATC
GGTGCGGGCCTCTTCGCTATTACGCCAGCTGGCGAAAGGGGGATGTGCTGCAAGGCGATTAAGTTGGGTA
ACGCCAGGGTTTTCCCAGTCACGACGTTGTAAAACGACGGCCAGAGAATTCGAGCTCGGTACCTCGCGAA
TACATCTAGATGAAGACGTCAGAGAGGGCCTATTTCCCATGATTCCTTCATATTTGCATATACGATACAA
GGCTGTTAGAGAGATAATTAGAATTAATTTGACTGTAAACACAAAGATATTAGTACAAAATACGTGACGT
AGAAAGTAATAATTTCTTGGGTAGTTTGCAGTTTTAAAATTATGTTTTAAAATGGACTATCATATGCTTA
CCGTAACTTGAAAGTATTTCGATTTCTTGGCTTTATATATCTTGTGGAAAGGACGAAACACCGGAGACGC
TTTTTTCGTCTCAGTTTCAGAGCTAAGCACAAGAGTGCATAGCAAGTTGAAATAAGGCTAGTCCGTTTAC
AACTTGAAAAAGTGGCACCCGAGTCGGGTGCTTTTTTGAAAGCTCCACAGTGCAGGGGAAAGAATAGTAG
AGACCCAATGGAAAAAAGCACCGACTCGGTGCCACTTTGCTGTTTCCAGCAAAGTTGATAACGGACTAGC
CTTATTTAAACTTGCTATGCTGTTTCCAGCATAGCTCTTAAACCCGTTCAAGTTACACGCCTGCGGGAAA
GAGTGGTCTCATACAGAACTTATAAGATTCCCAAATCCAAAGACATTTCACGTTTATGGTGATTTCCCAG
AACACATAGCGACATGCAAATATTGCAGGGCGCCACTCCCCTGTCCCTCACAGCCATCTTCCTGCCAGGG
CGCACGCGCGCTGGGTGTTCCCGCCTAGTGACACTGGGCCCGCGATTCCTTGGAGCGGGTTGATGACGTC
AGCGTTCGAACACGCGTCTTCATCGGATCCCGGGCCCGTCGACTGCAGAGGCCTGCATGCAAGCTTGGTG
TAATCATGGTCATAGCTGTTTCCTGTGTGAAATTGTTATCCGCTCACAATTCCACACAACATACGAGCCG
GAAGCATAAAGTGTAAAGCCTGGGGTGCCTAATGAGTGAGCTAACTCACATTAATTGCGTTGCGCTCACT
GCCCGCTTTCCAGTCGGGAAACCTGTCGTGCCAGCTGCATTAATGAATCGGCCAACGCGCGGGGAGAGGC
GGTTTGCGTATTGGGCGCTCTTCCGCTTCCTCGCTCACTGACTCGCTGCGCTCGGTCGTTCGGCTGCGGC
GAGCGGTATCAGCTCACTCAAAGGCGGTAATACGGTTATCCACAGAATCAGGGGATAACGCAGGAAAGAA
CATGTGAGCAAAAGGCCAGCAAAAGGCCAGGAACCGTAAAAAGGCCGCGTTGCTGGCGTTTTTCCATAGG
CTCCGCCCCCCTGACGAGCATCACAAAAATCGACGCTCAAGTCAGAGGTGGCGAAACCCGACAGGACTAT
AAAGATACCAGGCGTTTCCCCCTGGAAGCTCCCTCGTGCGCTCTCCTGTTCCGACCCTGCCGCTTACCGG
ATACCTGTCCGCCTTTCTCCCTTCGGGAAGCGTGGCGCTTTCTCATAGCTCACGCTGTAGGTATCTCAGT
TCGGTGTAGGTCGTTCGCTCCAAGCTGGGCTGTGTGCACGAACCCCCCGTTCAGCCCGACCGCTGCGCCT
TATCCGGTAACTATCGTCTTGAGTCCAACCCGGTAAGACACGACTTATCGCCACTGGCAGCAGCCACTGG
TAACAGGATTAGCAGAGCGAGGTATGTAGGCGGTGCTACAGAGTTCTTGAAGTGGTGGCCTAACTACGGC
TACACTAGAAGAACAGTATTTGGTATCTGCGCTCTGCTGAAGCCAGTTACCTTCGGAAAAAGAGTTGGTA
GCTCTTGATCCGGCAAACAAACCACCGCTGGTAGCGGTGGTTTTTTTGTTTGCAAGCAGCAGATTACGCG
CAGAAAAAAAGGATCTCAAGAAGATCCTTTGATCTTTTCTACGGGGTCTGACGCTCAGTGGAACGAAAAC
TCACGTTAAGGGATTTTGGTCATGAGATTATCAAAAAGGATCTTCACCTAGATCCTTTTAAATTAAAAAT
GAAGTTTTAAATCAAGCCCAATCTGAATAATGTTACAACCAATTAACCAATTCTGATTAGAAAAACTCAT
CGAGCATCAAATGAAACTGCAATTTATTCATATCAGGATTATCAATACCATATTTTTGAAAAAGCCGTTT
CTGTAATGAAGGAGAAAACTCACCGAGGCAGTTCCATAGGATGGCAAGATCCTGGTATCGGTCTGCGATT
CCGACTCGTCCAACATCAATACAACCTATTAATTTCCCCTCGTCAAAAATAAGGTTATCAAGTGAGAAAT
CACCATGAGTGACGACTGAATCCGGTGAGAATGGCAAAAGTTTATGCATTTCTTTCCAGACTTGTTCAAC
AGGCCAGCCATTACGCTCGTCATCAAAATCACTCGCATCAACCAAACCGTTATTCATTCGTGATTGCGCC
TGAGCGAGACGAAATACGCGATCGCTGTTAAAAGGACAATTACAAACAGGAATCGAATGCAACCGGCGCA
GGAACACTGCCAGCGCATCAACAATATTTTCACCTGAATCAGGATATTCTTCTAATACCTGGAATGCTGT
TTTTCCGGGGATCGCAGTGGTGAGTAACCATGCATCATCAGGAGTACGGATAAAATGCTTGATGGTCGGA
AGAGGCATAAATTCCGTCAGCCAGTTTAGTCTGACCATCTCATCTGTAACATCATTGGCAACGCTACCTT
TGCCATGTTTCAGAAACAACTCTGGCGCATCGGGCTTCCCATACAAGCGATAGATTGTCGCACCTGATTG
CCCGACATTATCGCGAGCCCATTTATACCCATATAAATCAGCATCCATGTTGGAATTTAATCGCGGCCTC
GACGTTTCCCGTTGAATATGGCTCATAACACCCCTTGTATTACTGTTTATGTAAGCAGACAGTTTTATTG
TTCATGATGATATATTTTTATCTTGTGCAATGTAACATCAGAGATTTTGAGACACGGGCCAGAGCTGCA
